Addgene plasmid #109107: NK651
Purpose: Reporter gene expression in S. rosetta
Depositing lab: Nicole King. Depositing organization: University of California, Berkeley. Publication: Transfection of choanoflagellates illuminates their cell biology and the ancestry of animal septins. Booth DS, Szmidt-Middleton H, King N. Mol Biol Cell. 2018 Dec 1;29(25):3026-3038. doi: 10.1091/mbc.E18-08-0514. Epub 2018 Oct 3. PubMed 30281390.
Backbone
  Vector backbone: pDSB_0093
  Vector type: Choanoflagellate Expression
Growth in bacteria
  Bacterial resistance: Ampicillin, 100 μg/mL
  Growth temperature: 37°C
  Growth strain: DH5alpha
  Copy number: High Copy
Gene/Insert
  Gene/Insert name: PTSG_07215 deltaCC (alt name: pEFL_PTSG_07215deltaCC_mTFP1_3'act)
  Mutation: Deletes C-terminal coiled-coil from PTSG_07215
  Cloning method: Gibson Cloning
Terms and licenses: Academic/Nonprofit Terms; Industry Terms: Not Available to Industry
Depositor comments: pDSB_0109 . Please visit https://www.biorxiv.org/content/early/2018/06/09/343111 for bioRxiv preprint.
How to cite: NK651 was a gift from Nicole King (Addgene plasmid # 109107 ; http://n2t.net/addgene:109107 ; RRID:Addgene_109107)
