[The description below was written by a language model from this plasmid's Addgene catalogue record and pLannotate feature annotations shown in this document.]
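Description:
NK651 (also recorded as pDSB_0109) is a 5.6 kb choanoflagellate expression plasmid built on the pDSB_0093 backbone and designed for reporter gene expression in Salpingoeca rosetta after transfection. It is propagated in E. coli as a high-copy plasmid using a ColE1/pUC-type origin, with selection through a β-lactamase (AmpR) cassette driven by its own bla promoter. The remaining bacterial annotations are pUC-derived remnants with no evident role in the design: a lacI fragment, the CAP site, lac promoter and operator, partial lacZα and multiple cloning site, and fragments of bom and rop.

The payload, assembled by Gibson cloning, is the S. rosetta gene PTSG_07215 carrying a deletion of its C-terminal coiled-coil (deltaCC), followed shortly downstream by the cyan fluorescent protein mTFP1, consistent with a C-terminal fluorescent fusion. The annotation software labels the insert as a fragment of human SEPTIN5, which reflects sequence homology rather than a human origin. This fits the associated study's focus on choanoflagellate septins. The alternative name, pEFL_PTSG_07215deltaCC_mTFP1_3'act, suggests that expression is driven by an EFL promoter region and terminated by an actin 3' region. Neither element is annotated in the feature table, although unannotated stretches flank the coding region where they would be expected to lie.

The construct is suited to imaging the localization of a septin lacking its coiled-coil domain in live choanoflagellate cells, presumably for comparison with the full-length protein. The record itself states only reporter expression as the purpose.
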