Features (pLannotate 1.2.2; 13 found; start..end, strand, type, name):
     91..195     +  promoter       AmpR promoter: bla
    196..1056    +  CDS            AmpR: β-lactamase; bla; confers resistance to ampicillin, carbenicillin, and related antibiotics
   1227..1815    +  rep_origin     ori: high-copy-number ColE1/pMB1/pBR322/pUC origin of replication
   1998..2090    +  CDS            lacI (fragment): lac repressor; lacI; The lac repressor binds to the lac operator to inhibit transcription in E. coli. This inhibition can be relieved by adding lactose or isopropyl-β-D-thiogalactopyranoside (IPTG).
   2103..2124    +  protein_bind   CAP binding site: CAP binding activates transcription in the presence of cAMP. E. coli catabolite activator protein
   2139..2169    +  promoter       lac promoter: promoter for the E. coli lac operon
   2177..2193    +  protein_bind   lac operator: The lac repressor binds to the lac operator to inhibit transcription in E. coli. This inhibition can be relieved by adding lactose or isopropyl-β-D-thiogalactopyranoside (IPTG). lac repressor encoded by lacI
   3343..4245    +  CDS            SEPTIN5 (fragment): SEPT5_HUMAN - Also known as PNUTL1, SEPT5. Experimental evidence at protein level: Swiss-Prot protein existence level 1. Filament-forming cytoskeletal GTPase (By similarity). May play a role in cytokinesis (Potential). May play a role in platelet secretion (By similarity). From Homo sapiens (Human).
   4273..4977    +  CDS            mTFP1: mTFP1 is a basic (constitutively fluorescent) cyan fluorescent protein published in 2006, derived from Clavularia sp.. It has low acid sensitivity.
   5185..5217    -  misc_feature   MCS (fragment): pUC18/19 multiple cloning site
   5214..5371    +  CDS            lacZα (fragment): LacZα fragment of β-galactosidase; lacZ fragment
   5377..5476    -  misc_feature   bom (fragment): basis of mobility region from pBR322
   5578..5613    -  CDS            rop (fragment): Rop protein, which maintains plasmids at low copy number; rop
>Addgene plasmid #109107 | NK651 | addgene full sequence | sequence record 210565 | Addgene NGS Result
AAGGGCCTCGTGATACGCCTATTTTTATAGGTTAATGTCATGATAATAATGGTTTCTTAGACGTCAGGTG
GCACTTTTCGGGGAAATGTGCGCGGAACCCCTATTTGTTTATTTTTCTAAATACATTCAAATATGTATCC
GCTCATGAGACAATAACCCTGATAAATGCTTCAATAATATTGAAAAAGGAAGAGTATGAGTATTCAACAT
TTCCGTGTCGCCCTTATTCCCTTTTTTGCGGCATTTTGCCTTCCTGTTTTTGCTCACCCAGAAACGCTGG
TGAAAGTAAAAGATGCTGAAGATCAGTTGGGTGCACGAGTGGGTTACATCGAACTGGATCTCAACAGCGG
TAAGATCCTTGAGAGTTTTCGCCCCGAAGAACGTTTTCCAATGATGAGCACTTTTAAAGTTCTGCTATGT
GGCGCGGTATTATCCCGTATTGACGCCGGGCAAGAGCAACTCGGTCGCCGCATACACTATTCTCAGAATG
ACTTGGTTGAGTACTCACCAGTCACAGAAAAGCATCTTACGGATGGCATGACAGTAAGAGAATTATGCAG
TGCTGCCATAACCATGAGTGATAACACTGCGGCCAACTTACTTCTGACAACGATCGGAGGACCGAAGGAG
CTAACCGCTTTTTTGCACAACATGGGGGATCATGTAACTCGCCTTGATCGTTGGGAACCGGAGCTGAATG
AAGCCATACCAAACGACGAGCGTGACACCACGATGCCTGTAGCAATGGCAACAACGTTGCGCAAACTATT
AACTGGCGAACTACTTACTCTAGCTTCCCGGCAACAATTAATAGACTGGATGGAGGCGGATAAAGTTGCA
GGACCACTTCTGCGCTCGGCCCTTCCGGCTGGCTGGTTTATTGCTGATAAATCTGGAGCCGGTGAGCGTG
GGTCTCGCGGTATCATTGCAGCACTGGGGCCAGATGGTAAGCCCTCCCGTATCGTAGTTATCTACACGAC
GGGGAGTCAGGCAACTATGGATGAACGAAATAGACAGATCGCTGAGATAGGTGCCTCACTGATTAAGCAT
TGGTAACTGTCAGACCAAGTTTACTCATATATACTTTAGATTGATTTAAAACTTCATTTTTAATTTAAAA
GGATCTAGGTGAAGATCCTTTTTGATAATCTCATGACCAAAATCCCTTAACGTGAGTTTTCGTTCCACTG
AGCGTCAGACCCCGTAGAAAAGATCAAAGGATCTTCTTGAGATCCTTTTTTTCTGCGCGTAATCTGCTGC
TTGCAAACAAAAAAACCACCGCTACCAGCGGTGGTTTGTTTGCCGGATCAAGAGCTACCAACTCTTTTTC
CGAAGGTAACTGGCTTCAGCAGAGCGCAGATACCAAATACTGTTCTTCTAGTGTAGCCGTAGTTAGGCCA
CCACTTCAAGAACTCTGTAGCACCGCCTACATACCTCGCTCTGCTAATCCTGTTACCAGTGGCTGCTGCC
AGTGGCGATAAGTCGTGTCTTACCGGGTTGGACTCAAGACGATAGTTACCGGATAAGGCGCAGCGGTCGG
GCTGAACGGGGGGTTCGTGCACACAGCCCAGCTTGGAGCGAACGACCTACACCGAACTGAGATACCTACA
GCGTGAGCTATGAGAAAGCGCCACGCTTCCCGAAGGGAGAAAGGCGGACAGGTATCCGGTAAGCGGCAGG
GTCGGAACAGGAGAGCGCACGAGGGAGCTTCCAGGGGGAAACGCCTGGTATCTTTATAGTCCTGTCGGGT
TTCGCCACCTCTGACTTGAGCGTCGATTTTTGTGATGCTCGTCAGGGGGGCGGAGCCTATGGAAAAACGC
CAGCAACGCGGCCTTTTTACGGTTCCTGGCCTTTTGCTGGCCTTTTGCTCACATGTTCTTTCCTGCGTTA
TCCCCTGATTCTGTGGATAACCGTATTACCGCCTTTGAGTGAGCTGATACCGCTCGCCGCAGCCGAACGA
CCGAGCGCAGCGAGTCAGTGAGCGAGGAAGCGGAAGAGCGCCCAATACGCAAACCGCCTCTCCCCGCGCG
TTGGCCGATTCATTAATGCAGCTGGCACGACAGGTTTCCCGACTGGAAAGCGGGCAGTGAGCGCAACGCA
ATTAATGTGAGTTAGCTCACTCATTAGGCACCCCAGGCTTTACACTTTATGCTTCCGGCTCGTATGTTGT
GTGGAATTGTGAGCGGATAACAATTTCACACAGGAAACAGCTATGACCATGATTACGCCAAGCTTGTAAC
GACTGCAGTCTTGTTGTCGTTTGTCGTCGTCGTTCTCTGTCTCCCACCCAACTTTTGCCAATTGCAACAG
TGACTTCTGTACAATTTGCAACAGATACCAACGTGTCGAGTCAGCACAAATGGCGAGGAAGGTTCGCGTG
CATTGCTTGCGCGCCTCTTTGTCATGGGCGCACGCTGATTTGTGTGTGATTTGCACCAAATTTCCTGCCG
ACACAACTTGGGCCCGTACCACACGACCCGTTTCTGGACCCGTTTCTGGCCCAGAAACGCGAATGTTGCG
AAAGATGCGACCACGTGCTCGCTGTCGACAACACAAACTCCCGCACAATCCCCATGAAAAAAAAAGTGCT
TGCTGGGCTTGTGTCTGGCCTGTGTGCGTGGCGTGGCCGCGTGTGGCTTCGTTCTTGCTTCTGCTCACTC
AGCCTGTTACACGCAGAGTGGCTGCGAGAAACAAGGAGAGGGGTTTGCGGCATTGGCGCATGTGCATCTG
CCTTTTTCATTGAGTCAGTCTGCAGCTCAAGAGGTTGGTTTCGTCTACGGATATGAGTGAGCTTCTATGG
ATGATGAGAGGTGGTGGTGGTTGTATGGTTGGTGGTTGGTGGTTGGTGCAAGGCGAGCCACGCGAAGAGC
GACAAGGATGAGGGAGAGGAGAGGAGACTAGGAAAGAGGTGAAGGGAAGGGAAGGGCGAGCAATGACGAC
GAGATAAAAGACAGCCACCACCGCACCCGCACAAAAGCATTGCTCGCACGCATGGTCGTGTGTTATGTTT
CACACCACCAACATAACCAATACAAGCCATCACCAATACAAGCCAGCGCTCAAGCACACACGCACGCACG
CACACACAATACACACGCACGTGAAACGTTCACATTGTCCGCTCACAAATGCCTTTCCCTTCTCGTCGCT
TTCCTTGCCTTTTTTTCTTCCCCTCCTGACTTCCTTCCTGCCTTCCTTCCTTCCTCCCCTTCTCCGTCCA
CCAACACCATTTATTTCTCTGCTCTTTTTCCTCGTGCCACGTGAGCAGTCTTTTCGCGTCGTCTTCTTCT
TTGACCCCGTTTACCGTCAACACCATCAACAACCAGCAACATGAGTGGCGACATAGGCTTTGCCAACCTC
CCCAATCAAATCCATCGTGAGGTCACGCTCAAGGGGTTTGACTTCACTTTGATGGTCGTTGGGCGGTCTG
GATTGGGAAAATCGACGTTTGTCAACACCCTGTTCTCCACCGACATCTATGAAGAGGACAAGCCCTATCC
CCCACCTTGTGCTCGCATTCCCAGCACAACCTCTGTGCAGGAGAGCGTGACAACGCTCATTGAGAACGAC
GTTCAGCTCACGCTCACGCTCGTGGACACGCCGGGCTTTGGAAACGGCATCAACAACACAGACTGCTGGG
TCCCCATTGAGGAGTATGTTGACAATGCGTTCTCCAAGTACGAGGGCGAGGAGTCGAAGATCAGCCGCAC
GGATATCCGTGATTGCCGCGTCCACTGCTGCCTCTACTTCCTCACTCCTTGCATCCACGGCGTCCGTCCC
CTCGACATTGAAGTCATGAAGCGCCTGCACACGAAGGTGAACATCATCCCCGTCATTGCAAAGGCGGATT
CGCTCACAGTGGACGAGTGCCAGCTCCTCAAGGAACGCGTGCGCGCCACGCTGGCGGAGCACAACATCAA
CGTGTTTGAGTTTCCCGAAGATGACGATGATGATGAAGAGGTGCAAGACGACGTTGCAAACGCCAGGTCT
GCGTGGCCGTTTGCTGTATCGGCCTCAACACAGGTACTCTTCGCAGATGATAAGGAAATGCGTGGCCGCG
CCTACCCCTGGGGTTACGTCGAAGTCGACAATCCGCAGCACTCGGACTTCGTTGGCCTGCGCAACCTAAT
CATCAGAACGTACATGCAGCAGCTGATTGACACGACGAACAACGTCCACTACGAGCGTTTCCGTCAGCAG
CGCCTCTCCAGCCTCTCTCTTGACACATCCATCAGTGGAAGCCCCAAATCGTCTGGCGGTAGCGGTGGCT
CCGTCTCCAAGGGCGAGGAGACCACGATGGGCGTCATCAAGCCCGACATGAAGATCAAGCTCAAGATGGA
GGGCAACGTCAACGGCCACGCCTTCGTCATCGAGGGCGAGGGCGAGGGCAAGCCCTACGACGGCACCAAC
ACCATCAACCTCGAGGTCAAGGAGGGCGCCCCCCTCCCCTTCTCCTACGACATCCTCACCACCGCCTTCG
CCTACGGCAACCGCGCCTTCACCAAGTACCCCGACGACATCCCCAACTACTTCAAGCAGTCCTTCCCCGA
GGGCTACTCCTGGGAGCGCACCATGACCTTCGAGGACAAGGGCATCGTCAAGGTCAAGTCCGACATCTCT
ATGGAGGAGGACTCCTTCATCTACGAGATCCACCTCAAGGGCGAGAACTTCCCCCCCAACGGCCCCGTCA
TGCAGAAGAAGACCACCGGCTGGGACGCCTCCACCGAGCGCATGTACGTCCGCGACGGCGTCCTCAAGGG
CGACGTGAAGCACAAGCTCCTCCTCGAGGGCGGCGGCCACCACCGCGTCGACTTCAAGACCATCTACCGC
GCCAAGAAGGCCGTCAAGCTCCCCGACTACCACTTCGTCGACCACCGCATCGAGATCCTCAACCACAACA
AGGACTACAACAAGGTCACCGTCTACGAGTCCGCCGTCGCCCGCAACTCCACCGACGGCATGGACGAGCT
GTACAAGGCTTAAGCGCCTCGTTGGTCATTGCCACCTTGTTGCCTCTTTTGCTGTTGTCCTCGTGTCGAC
GCGTGCCACGTGCGCTTGTTGTGAGTTGATTCTGCTTCTTGTGCACGTCATGCCGAGCCCTTGGGCCCCG
CAATAAACCCACTATGCCAGTGTAACTATCCTTCCCCCCAATGTATAACTGTGACGATCAATGAGCGGTG
CCCGTCTAGAGGATCCCCGGGTACCGAGCTCGAATTCACTGGCCGTCGTTTTACAACGTCGTGACTGGGA
AAACCCTGGCGTTACCCAACTTAATCGCCTTGCAGCACATCCCCCTTTCGCCAGCTGGCGTAATAGCGAA
GAGGCCCGCACCGATCGCCCTTCCCAACAGTTGCGCAGCCTGAATGGCGAATGGCGCCTGATGCGGTATT
TTCTCCTTACGCATCTGTGCGGTATTTCACACCGCATATGGTGCACTCTCAGTACAATCTGCTCTGATGC
CGCATAGTTAAGCCAGCCCCGACACCCGCCAACACCCGCTGACGCGCCCTGACGGGCTTGTCTGCTCCCG
GCATCCGCTTACAGACAAGCTGTGACCGTCTCCGGGAGCTGCATGTGTCAGAGGTTTTCACCGTCATCAC
CGAAACGCGCGAGACGA
